>Addgene plasmid #235787 | pME_Cp_0_1_007_petB_5'Hom_cr | addgene full sequence | sequence record 471417 | Addgene NGS Result
CGTGTTACGGTGAAAACCTGGCCTATTTCCCTAAAGGGTTTATTGAGAATATGTTTTTCGTATCAGCCAA
TCCCTGGGTGAGTTTCACCAGTTTTGATTTAAACGTGGCCAATATGGACAACTTCTTCGCCCCCGTTTTC
ACCATGGGCAAATATTATACGCAAGGCGACAAGGTGCTGATGCCGCTGGCGATTCAGGTTCATCATGCCG
TTTGTGATGGCTTCCATGTCGGCAGAATGCTTAATGAATTACAACAGTACTGCGACGAGTGGCAGGGCGG
GGCGTAATTTGATATCGAGCTCGCTTGGACTCCTGTTGATAGATCCAGTAATGACCTCAGAACTCCATCT
GGATTTGTTCAGAACGCTCGGTTGCCGCCGGGCGTTTTTTATTGGTGAGAATCCAAGCCTCGAGCTGTCA
GACCAAGTTTACTCATATATACTTTAGATTGATTTAAAACTTCATTTTTAATTTAAAAGGATCTAGGTGA
AGATCCTTTTTGATAATCTCATGACCAAAATCCCTTAACGTGAGTTTTCGTTCCACTGAGCGTCAGACCC
CGTAGAAAAGATCAAAGGATCTTCTTGAGATCCTTTTTTTCTGCGCGTAATCTGCTGCTTGCAAACAAAA
AAACCACCGCTACCAGCGGTGGTTTGTTTGCCGGATCAAGAGCTACCAACTCTTTTTCCGAAGGTAACTG
GCTTCAGCAGAGCGCAGATACCAAATACTGTTCTTCTAGTGTAGCCGTAGTTAGGCCACCACTTCAAGAA
CTCTGTAGCACCGCCTACATACCTCGCTCTGCTAATCCTGTTACCAGTGGCTGCTGCCAGTGGCGATAAG
TCGTGTCTTACCGGGTTGGACTCAAGACGATAGTTACCGGATAAGGCGCAGCGGTCGGGCTGAACGGGGG
GTTCGTGCACACAGCCCAGCTTGGAGCGAACGACCTACACCGAACTGAGATACCTACAGCGTGAGCTATG
AGAAAGCGCCACGCTTCCCGAAGGGAGAAAGGCGGACAGGTATCCGGTAAGCGGCAGGGTCGGAACAGGA
GAGCGCACGAGGGAGCTTCCAGGGGGAAACGCCTGGTATCTTTATAGTCCTGTCGGGTTTCGCCACCTCT
GACTTGAGCGTCGATTTTTGTGATGCTCGTCAGGGGGGCGGAGCCTGTGGAAAAACGCCAGCAACGCGGC
CTTTTTACGGTTCCTGGCCTTTTGCTGGCCTTTTGCTCACATGTTCTTTCCTGCGTTATCCCCTGATTCT
GTGGATAACCGTATTACCGCCTTTGAGTGAGCTGATACCGCTCGCCGCAGCCGAACGACCGAGCGCAGCG
AGTCAGTGAGCGAGGAAGCCTGCATAACGCGAAGTAATCTTTTCGGTTTTAAAGAAAAAGGGCAGGGTGG
TGACACCTTGCCCTTTTTTGCCGGACTGCAGCGGCCGCTACTAGTCGCGATGAGTGGTCTCACTCCGCGG
TTTCTGCCAGATCCCCCGTTGGCCCATTGATAAGGGGTAGCTATAAATTAACCATAGTTATATTCTGGTT
AAAGGATCGGAACTAACCCCAAGTCTCTAGTCTAAACAAAAAATTGTGTATGCATTTAACACATTTAGTG
TTTTTAACTAGACAAAAAAAATTAAGTATGATATTATAAAAGTAATATTTTTTAGCCTTCGTGATGGAAC
TGGTAGACATCCTGGTTTTAGGAACCAGTGCTGAAAGGCGTGCCGGTTCAAATCCGGCCGAAGGCATTTT
AAGTTTAACGTAGAGCCAATATTTGTTTGAATTTATCTATTTTTTAAACCATTTTGGTTTAAAATTTTTA
TTTGCTTCAAAGGAGCCTGTAAACGGTACTTTAATTTTTACAGTAGCACTCGCAGAGCTTATTTACGTGC
AAATAAAAGCTCTATCTACTAGGATATTAGACTAGTATTAATAAAACACAACATTTTATTAACAAAGTAA
TTTATGCCGATTGGAGTACCTCGTATTATTTATTGTTGGGGTGAAGAATTACCTGCACAGTGGACTGATA
TTTATAACTTTATTTTCCGTCGTCGTATGGTATTTTTAATGCAATATTTAGATGATGAATTATGTAACCA
AATTTGTGGTTTATTAATTAATATCCATATGGAAGATCGTTCTAAAGAGTTGGAAAAAAAAGAAATGGAA
AAAAGTGGATTATTTAAAAGTGGCACCGCAAAAACAAAAGGAAAAGATACAGTAAAAAAAGAAAATTTAT
CTGGCGGCGCTAGTGCAAAACGTCAATCTGTTCGAGACGTGTTCGAGACCACTCATCGCTCTAGAAGCGG
CCGCGAATTCCAGAAATCATCCTTAGCGAAAGCTAAGGATTTTTTTTATCTGAAATTCTGCCTCGTGATA
CGCCTATTTTTATAGGTTAATGTCATGATAATAATGGTTTCTTAGACGTCAGGTGGCACTCGAGTTGATC
GGGCACGTAAGAGGTTCCAACTTTCACCATAATGAAATAAGATCACTACCGGGCGTATTTTTTGAGTTAT
CGAGATTTTCAGGAGCTAAGGAAGCTAAAATGGAGAAAAAAATCACTGGATATACCACCGTTGATATATC
CCAATGGCATCGTAAAGAACATTTTGAGGCATTTCAGTCAGTTGCTCAATGTACCTATAACCAGACCGTT
CAGCTGGATATTACGGCCTTTTTAAAGACCGTAAAGAAAAATAAGCACAAGTTTTATCCGGCCTTTATTC
ACATTCTTGCCCGCCTGATGAATGCTCATCCGGAATTTCGTATGGCAATGAAAGACGGTGAGCTGGTGAT
ATGGGATAGTGTTCACCCTTGTTACACCGTTTTCCATGAGCAAACTGAAACGTTTTCATCACTCTGGAGT
GAATACCACGACGATTTCCGGCAGTTTCTACACATATATTCGCAAGATGTGG
Features (pLannotate 1.2.2; 10 found; start..end, strand, type, name):
    308..402     +  terminator     lambda t0 terminator: transcription terminator from phage lambda
    585..1173    +  rep_origin     ori: high-copy-number ColE1/pMB1/pBR322/pUC origin of replication
   1368..1425    -  terminator     his operon terminator: This putative transcriptin terminator from the E. coli his operon has a 2-bp deletion introduced during synthesis. Its efficiency has not been determined.
   1426..1445    -  misc_feature   BioBrick suffix: universal suffix for all parts
   1664..1745    +  ncRNA          tRNA: Accession: RF00005 - tRNA
   1964..2278    +  CDS            clpP (fragment): CLPP_CHLRE - Protein inferred from homology: Swiss-Prot protein existence level 3. Cleaves peptides in various proteins in a process that requires ATP hydrolysis. Has a chymotrypsin-like activity. Plays a major role in the degradation of misfolded proteins (By similarity). From Chlamydomonas reinhardtii (Chlamydomonas smithii).
   2299..2320    -  misc_feature   BioBrick prefix: BioBrick prefix for parts that do not start with "ATG"
   2323..2366    +  terminator     bacterial terminator: putative bacterial transcription terminator
   2452..2549    +  promoter       cat promoter: promoter of the E. coli cat gene encoding chloramphenicol acetyltransferase
   2550..284     +  CDS            cat (across the origin): CAT_ECOLX - Experimental evidence at protein level: Swiss-Prot protein existence level 1. This enzyme is an effector of chloramphenicol resistance in bacteria. From Escherichia coli. This protein is used as a marker in many commonly used cloning vectors, such as pACYC184.
