[The description below was written by a language model from this plasmid's Addgene catalogue record and pLannotate feature annotations shown in this document.]
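Description:
pME_Cp_0_1_007_petB_5'Hom_cr is a small (about 2.9 kb) synthetic-biology part plasmid from a modular cloning toolkit for engineering the chloroplast of Chlamydomonas reinhardtii. It was built in the pME_Cp_UAV_GFP acceptor backbone by BsaI-based cloning, with both BsaI sites destroyed in the process; the backbone name suggests a GFP dropout cassette was replaced by the part, although the record does not say so explicitly. The plasmid is maintained in E. coli at high copy through a ColE1/pUC-type origin and is selected with chloramphenicol, conferred by a cat gene driven by its native cat promoter. The lambda t0 terminator lies downstream of cat. The his operon terminator and another putative bacterial terminator flank the insert region, presumably insulating it from backbone transcription, and remnant BioBrick prefix and suffix sequences directly border the part.

The insert is an unmutated 821 bp stretch of the C. reinhardtii CC-125 chloroplast genome that serves as the 5' homology region for the petB locus. The automated annotation of this segment detects a tRNA gene and a fragment of the clpP coding sequence, consistent with native plastome sequence rather than an expression cassette. No promoter, reporter or chloroplast selection marker is annotated within the part. In the toolkit's scheme the part occupies the "M1" position. It is intended to be assembled with other standardised parts, presumably including a matching 3' homology region and the cargo to be expressed. The resulting transformation constructs integrate by homologous recombination at the petB locus of the chloroplast genome. On its own, this plasmid is a storage and donor vector for that homology arm.
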