Addgene plasmid #235787: pME_Cp_0_1_007_petB_5'Hom_cr
Purpose: 5' Homology petB in the M1 position used for genome integration at the petB locus
Depositing lab: Tobias Erb. Depositing organization: Max Planck Institute for Terrestrial Microbiology. Publication: A modular high-throughput approach for advancing synthetic biology in the chloroplast of Chlamydomonas. Inckemann RM, Chotel T, Burgis M, Brinkmann CK, Andreas L, Baumann J, Sharma P, Klose M, Barrett J, Ries F, Paczia N, Glatter T, Mackinder LCM, Willmund F, Erb TJ. Nat Plants. 2025 Nov;11(11):2332-2349. doi: 10.1038/s41477-025-02126-2. Epub 2025 Nov 3. PubMed 41184475.
Backbone
  Vector backbone: pME_Cp_UAV_GFP
  Backbone size w/o insert (bp): 2101
  Vector type: Synthetic Biology
Growth in bacteria
  Bacterial resistance: Chloramphenicol, 25 μg/mL
  Growth temperature: 37°C
  Growth strain: DH5alpha
  Copy number: High Copy
Gene/Insert
  Gene/Insert name: 5' Homology region of the petB locus of Chlamydomonas reinhardtii chloroplast CC-125
  Species: Chlamydomonas reinhardtii
  Insert size (bp): 821
  Mutation: none
  Cloning method: Restriction Enzyme; 5′ cloning site BsaI (destroyed during cloning); 3′ cloning site BsaI (destroyed during cloning)
  Sequencing primers: 5′ CGTATCACGAGGCAGAATTTC; 3′ CCTGCATAACGCGAAGTAATC
Terms and licenses: Academic/Nonprofit Terms; Industry Terms: Not Available to Industry
Depositor comments: Please visit https://doi.org/10.1101/2024.05.08.593163 for bioRxiv preprint.
How to cite: pME_Cp_0_1_007_petB_5'Hom_cr was a gift from Tobias Erb (Addgene plasmid # 235787 ; http://n2t.net/addgene:235787 ; RRID:Addgene_235787)
